>Addgene plasmid #142020 | TFORF2304 | addgene full sequence | sequence record 395936 | Addgene NGS Result
TTAATGTAGTCTTATGCAATACTCTTGTAGTCTTGCAACATGGTAACGATGAGTTAGCAACATGCCTTAC
AAGGAGAGAAAAAGCACCGTGCATGCCGATTGGTGGAAGTAAGGTGGTACGATCGTGCCTTATTAGGAAG
GCAACAGACGGGTCTGACATGGATTGGACGAACCACTGAATTGCCGCATTGCAGAGATATTGTATTTAAG
TGCCTAGCTCGATACATAAACGGGTCTCTCTGGTTAGACCAGATCTGAGCCTGGGAGCTCTCTGGCTAAC
TAGGGAACCCACTGCTTAAGCCTCAATAAAGCTTGCCTTGAGTGCTTCAAGTAGTGTGTGCCCGTCTGTT
GTGTGACTCTGGTAACTAGAGATCCCTCAGACCCTTTTAGTCAGTGTGGAAAATCTCTAGCAGTGGCGCC
CGAACAGGGACTTGAAAGCGAAAGGGAAACCAGAGGAGCTCTCTCGACGCAGGACTCGGCTTGCTGAAGC
GCGCACGGCAAGAGGCGAGGGGCGGCGACTGGTGAGTACGCCAAAAATTTTGACTAGCGGAGGCTAGAAG
GAGAGAGATGGGTGCGAGAGCGTCAGTATTAAGCGGGGGAGAATTAGATCGCGATGGGAAAAAATTCGGT
TAAGGCCAGGGGGAAAGAAAAAATATAAATTAAAACATATAGTATGGGCAAGCAGGGAGCTAGAACGATT
CGCAGTTAATCCTGGCCTGTTAGAAACATCAGAAGGCTGTAGACAAATACTGGGACAGCTACAACCATCC
CTTCAGACAGGATCAGAAGAACTTAGATCATTATATAATACAGTAGCAACCCTCTATTGTGTGCATCAAA
GGATAGAGATAAAAGACACCAAGGAAGCTTTAGACAAGATAGAGGAAGAGCAAAACAAAAGTAAGACCAC
CGCACAGCAAGCGGCCGCTGATCTTCAGACCTGGAGGAGGAGATATGAGGGACAATTGGAGAAGTGAATT
ATATAAATATAAAGTAGTAAAAATTGAACCATTAGGAGTAGCACCCACCAAGGCAAAGAGAAGAGTGGTG
CAGAGAGAAAAAAGAGCAGTGGGAATAGGAGCTTTGTTCCTTGGGTTCTTGGGAGCAGCAGGAAGCACTA
TGGGCGCAGCGTCAATGACGCTGACGGTACAGGCCAGACAATTATTGTCTGGTATAGTGCAGCAGCAGAA
CAATTTGCTGAGGGCTATTGAGGCGCAACAGCATCTGTTGCAACTCACAGTCTGGGGCATCAAGCAGCTC
CAGGCAAGAATCCTGGCTGTGGAAAGATACCTAAAGGATCAACAGCTCCTGGGGATTTGGGGTTGCTCTG
GAAAACTCATTTGCACCACTGCTGTGCCTTGGAATGCTAGTTGGAGTAATAAATCTCTGGAACAGATTTG
GAATCACACGACCTGGATGGAGTGGGACAGAGAAATTAACAATTACACAAGCTTAATACACTCCTTAATT
GAAGAATCGCAAAACCAGCAAGAAAAGAATGAACAAGAATTATTGGAATTAGATAAATGGGCAAGTTTGT
GGAATTGGTTTAACATAACAAATTGGCTGTGGTATATAAAATTATTCATAATGATAGTAGGAGGCTTGGT
AGGTTTAAGAATAGTTTTTGCTGTACTTTCTATAGTGAATAGAGTTAGGCAGGGATATTCACCATTATCG
TTTCAGACCCACCTCCCAACCCCGAGGGGACCCATGCATTGCATCTCAATTAGTCAGCAACCAGGTGTGG
AAAGTCCCCAGGCTCCCCAGCAGGCAGAAGTATGCAAAGCATGCGTCTCAATTAGTCAGCAACCATAGTC
CCGCCCCTAACTCCGCCCATCCCGCCCCTAACTCCGCCCAGTTCCGCCCATTCTCCGCCCCATGGCTGAC
TAATTTTTTTTATTTATGCAGAGGCCGAGGCCGCCTCGGCCTCTGAGCTATTCCAGAAGTAGTGAGGAGG
CTTTTTTGGAGGCCTAGGCTTTTGCAAAAAGCTTTCTAGAGGTACCACCGGAGCTTACCATGACCGAGTA
CAAGCCCACGGTGCGCCTCGCCACCCGCGACGACGTCCCCAGGGCCGTACGCACCCTCGCCGCCGCGTTC
GCCGACTACCCCGCCACGCGCCACACCGTCGATCCGGACCGCCACATCGAGCGGGTCACCGAGCTGCAAG
AACTCTTCCTCACGCGCGTCGGGCTCGACATCGGCAAGGTGTGGGTCGCGGACGACGGCGCCGCCGTGGC
GGTCTGGACCACGCCGGAGAGCGTCGAAGCGGGGGCGGTGTTCGCCGAGATCGGCCCGCGCATGGCCGAG
TTGAGCGGTTCCCGGCTGGCCGCGCAGCAACAGATGGAAGGCCTCCTGGCGCCGCACCGGCCCAAGGAGC
CCGCGTGGTTCCTGGCCACCGTCGGCGTCTCGCCCGACCACCAGGGCAAGGGTCTGGGCAGCGCCGTCGT
GCTCCCCGGAGTGGAGGCGGCCGAGCGCGCCGGGGTGCCCGCCTTCCTGGAGACCTCCGCGCCCCGCAAC
CTCCCCTTCTACGAGCGGCTCGGCTTCACCGTCACCGCCGACGTCGAGGTGCCCGAAGGACCGCGCACCT
GGTGCATGACCCGCAAGCCCGGTGCCAGTTAACGAATTCTAGATCTTGAGACAAATGGCAGTATTCATCC
ACAATTTTAAAAGAAAAGGGGGGATTGGGGGGTACAGTGCAGGGGAAAGAATAGTAGACATAATAGCAAC
AGACATACAAACTAAAGAATTACAAAAACAAATTACAAAAATTCAAAATTTTCGGGTTTATTACAGGGAC
AGCAGAGATCCACTTTGGCGCCGGCTCGAGGCCTGCAGGTGCAAAGATGGATAAAGTTTTAAACAGAGAG
GAATCTTTGCAGCTAATGGACCTTCTAGGTCTTGAAAGGAGTGGGAATTGGCTCCGGTGCCCGTCAGTGG
GCAGAGCGCACATCGCCCACAGTCCCCGAGAAGTTGGGGGGAGGGGTCGGCAATTGAACCGGTGCCTAGA
GAAGGTGGCGCGGGGTAAACTGGGAAAGTGATGTCGTGTACTGGCTCCGCCTTTTTCCCGAGGGTGGGGG
AGAACCGTATATAAGTGCAGTAGTCGCCGTGAACGTTCTTTTTCGCAACGGGTTTGCCGCCAGAACACAG
GTAAGTGCCGTGTGTGGTTCCCGCGGGCCTGGCCTCTTTACGGGTTATGGCCCTTGCGTGCCTTGAATTA
CTTCCACCTGGCTGCAGTACGTGATTCTTGATCCCGAGCTTCGGGTTGGAAGTGGGTGGGAGAGTTCGAG
GCCTTGCGCTTAAGGAGCCCCTTCGCCTCGTGCTTGAGTTGAGGCCTGGCCTGGGCGCTGGGGCCGCCGC
GTGCGAATCTGGTGGCACCTTCGCGCCTGTCTCGCTGCTTTCGATAAGTCTCTAGCCATTTAAAATTTTT
GATGACCTGCTGCGACGCTTTTTTTCTGGCAAGATAGTCTTGTAAATGCGGGCCAAGATCTGCACACTGG
TATTTCGGTTTTTGGGGCCGCGGGCGGCGACGGGGCCCGTGCGTCCCAGCGCACATGTTCGGCGAGGCGG
GGCCTGCGAGCGCGGCCACCGAGAATCGGACGGGGGTAGTCTCAAGCTGGCCGGCCTGCTCTGGTGCCTG
GCCTCGCGCCGCCGTGTATCGCCCCGCCCTGGGCGGCAAGGCTGGCCCGGTCGGCACCAGTTGCGTGAGC
GGAAAGATGGCCGCTTCCCGGCCCTGCTGCAGGGAGCTCAAAATGGAGGACGCGGCGCTCGGGAGAGCGG
GCGGGTGAGTCACCCACACAAAGGAAAAGGGCCTTTCCGTCCTCAGCCGTCGCTTCATGTGACTCCACGG
AGTACCGGGCGCCGTCCAGGCACCTCGATTAGTTCTCGAGCTTTTGGAGTACGTCGTCTTTAGGTTGGGG
GGAGGGGTTTTATGCGATGGAGTTTCCCCACACTGAGTGGGTGGAGACTGAAGTTAGGCCAGCTTGGCAC
TTGATGTAATTCTCCTTGGAATTTGCCCTTTTTGAGTTTGGATCTTGGTTCATTCTCAAGCCTCAGACAG
TGGTTCAAAGTTTTTTTCTTCCATTTCAGGTGTCGTGAGGCTAGCACCGCCACCATGCGTTGCCTGGCTC
CACGCCCTGCTGGGTCCTACCTGTCAGAGCCCCAAGGCAGCTCACAGTGTGCCACCATGGAGTTGGGGCC
CCTAGAAGGTGGCTACCTGGAGCTTCTTAACAGCGATGCTGACCCCCTGTGCCTCTACCACTTCTATGAC
CAGATGGACCTGGCTGGAGAAGAAGAGATTGAGCTCTACTCAGAACCCGACACAGACACCATCAACTGCG
ACCAGTTCAGCAGGCTGTTGTGTGACATGGAAGGTGATGAAGAGACCAGGGAGGCTTATGCCAATATCGC
GGAACTGGACCAGTATGTCTTCCAGGACTCCCAGCTGGAGGGCCTGAGCAAGGACATTTTCATAGAGCAC
ATAGGACCAGATGAAGTGATCGGTGAGAGTATGGAGATGCCAGCAGAAGTTGGGCAGAAAAGTCAGAAAA
GACCCTTCCCAGAGGAGCTTCCGGCAGACCTGAAGCACTGGAAGCCAGCTGAGCCCCCCACTGTGGTGAC
TGGCAGTCTCCTAGTGGGACCAGTGAGCGACTGCTCCACCCTGCCCTGCCTGCCACTGCCTGCGCTGTTC
AACCAGGAGCCAGCCTCCGGCCAGATGCGCCTGGAGAAAACCGACCAGATTCCCATGCCTTTCTCCAGTT
CCTCGTTGAGCTGCCTGAATCTCCCTGAGGGACCCATCCAGTTTGTCCCCACCATCTCCACTCTGCCCCA
TGGGCTCTGGCAAATCTCTGAGGCTGGAACAGGGGTCTCCAGTATATTCATCTACCATGGTGAGGTGCCC
CAGGCCAGCCAAGTACCCCCTCCCAGTGGATTCACTGTCCACGGCCTCCCAACATCTCCAGACCGGCCAG
GCTCCACCAGCCCCTTCGCTCCATCAGCCACTGACCTGCCCAGCATGCCTGAACCTGCCCTGACCTCCCG
AGCAAACATGACAGAGCACAAGACGTCCCCCACCCAATGCCCGGCAGCTGGAGAGGTCTCCAACAAGCTT
CCAAAATGGCCTGAGCCGGTGGAGCAGTTCTACCGCTCACTGCAGGACACGTATGGTGCCGAGCCCGCAG
GCCCGGATGGCATCCTAGTGGAGGTGGATCTGGTGCAGGCCAGGCTGGAGAGGAGCAGCAGCAAGAGCCT
GGAGCGGGAACTGGCCACCCCGGACTGGGCAGAACGGCAGCTGGCCCAAGGAGGCCTGGCTGAGGTGCTG
TTGGCTGCCAAGGAGCACCGGCGGCCGCGTGAGACACGAGTGATTGCTGTGCTGGGCAAAGCTGGTCAGG
GCAAGAGCTATTGGGCTGGGGCAGTGAGCCGGGCCTGGGCTTGTGGCCGGCTTCCCCAGTACGACTTTGT
CTTCTCTGTCCCCTGCCATTGCTTGAACCGTCCGGGGGATGCCTATGGCCTGCAGGATCTGCTCTTCTCC
CTGGGCCCACAGCCACTCGTGGCGGCCGATGAGGTTTTCAGCCACATCTTGAAGAGACCTGACCGCGTTC
TGCTCATCCTAGACGGCTTCGAGGAGCTGGAAGCGCAAGATGGCTTCCTGCACAGCACGTGCGGACCGGC
ACCGGCGGAGCCCTGCTCCCTCCGGGGGCTGCTGGCCGGCCTTTTCCAGAAGAAGCTGCTCCGAGGTTGC
ACCCTCCTCCTCACAGCCCGGCCCCGGGGCCGCCTGGTCCAGAGCCTGAGCAAGGCCGACGCCCTATTTG
AGCTGTCCGGCTTCTCCATGGAGCAGGCCCAGGCATACGTGATGCGCTACTTTGAGAGCTCAGGGATGAC
AGAGCACCAAGACAGAGCCCTGACGCTCCTCCGGGACCGGCCACTTCTTCTCAGTCACAGCCACAGCCCT
ACTTTGTGCCGGGCAGTGTGCCAGCTCTCAGAGGCCCTGCTGGAGCTTGGGGAGGACGCCAAGCTGCCCT
CCACGCTCACGGGACTCTATGTCGGCCTGCTGGGCCGTGCAGCCCTCGACAGCCCCCCCGGGGCCCTGGC
AGAGCTGGCCAAGCTGGCCTGGGAGCTGGGCCGCAGACATCAAAGTACCCTACAGGAGGACCAGTTCCCA
TCCGCAGACGTGAGGACCTGGGCGATGGCCAAAGGCTTAGTCCAACACCCACCGCGGGCCGCAGAGTCCG
AGCTGGCCTTCCCCAGCTTCCTCCTGCAATGCTTCCTGGGGGCCCTGTGGCTGGCTCTGAGTGGCGAAAT
CAAGGACAAGGAGCTCCCGCAGTACCTAGCATTGACCCCAAGGAAGAAGAGGCCCTATGACAACTGGCTG
GAGGGCGTGCCACGCTTTCTGGCTGGGCTGATCTTCCAGCCTCCCGCCCGCTGCCTGGGAGCCCTACTCG
GGCCATCGGCGGCTGCCTCGGTGGACAGGAAGCAGAAGGTGCTTGCGAGGTACCTGAAGCGGCTGCAGCC
GGGGACACTGCGGGCGCGGCAGCTGCTGGAGCTGCTGCACTGCGCCCACGAGGCCGAGGAGGCTGGAATT
TGGCAGCACGTGGTACAGGAGCTCCCCGGCCGCCTCTCTTTTCTGGGCACCCGCCTCACGCCTCCTGATG
CACATGTACTGGGCAAGGCCTTGGAGGCGGCGGGCCAAGACTTCTCCCTGGACCTCCGCAGCACTGGCAT
TTGCCCCTCTGGATTGGGGAGCCTCGTGGGACTCAGCTGTGTCACCCGTTTCAGGGCTGCCTTGAGCGAC
ACGGTGGCGCTGTGGGAGTCCCTGCAGCAGCATGGGGAGACCAAGCTACTTCAGGCAGCAGAGGAGAAGT
TCACCATCGAGCCTTTCAAAGCCAAGTCCCTGAAGGATGTGGAAGACCTGGGAAAGCTTGTGCAGACTCA
GAGGACGAGAAGTTCCTCGGAAGACACAGCTGGGGAGCTCCCTGCTGTTCGGGACCTAAAGAAACTGGAG
TTTGCGCTGGGCCCTGTCTCAGGCCCCCAGGCTTTCCCCAAACTGGTGCGGATCCTCACGGCCTTTTCCT
CCCTGCAGCATCTGGACCTGGATGCGCTGAGTGAGAACAAGATCGGGGACGAGGGTGTCTCGCAGCTCTC
AGCCACCTTCCCCCAGCTGAAGTCCTTGGAAACCCTCAATCTGTCCCAGAACAACATCACTGACCTGGGT
GCCTACAAACTCGCCGAGGCCCTGCCTTCGCTCGCTGCATCCCTGCTCAGGCTAAGCTTGTACAATAACT
GCATCTGCGACGTGGGAGCCGAGAGCTTGGCTCGTGTGCTTCCGGACATGGTGTCCCTCCGGGTGATGGA
CGTCCAGTACAACAAGTTCACGGCTGCCGGGGCCCAGCAGCTCGCTGCCAGCCTTCGGAGGTGTCCTCAT
GTGGAGACGCTGGCGATGTGGACGCCCACCATCCCATTCAGTGTCCAGGAACACCTGCAACAACAGGATT
CACGGATCAGCCTGAGATAGTAATGAACTAGTCCGTAACTTGAAAGTATTTCGATTTCTTGGCTTTATAT
ATCTTGTGGAAAGGACGATTCGCTTGTACGGGTCACGTTTGAACGCGTTAAGTCGACAATCAACCTCTGG
ATTACAAAATTTGTGAAAGATTGACTGGTATTCTTAACTATGTTGCTCCTTTTACGCTATGTGGATACGC
TGCTTTAATGCCTTTGTATCATGCTATTGCTTCCCGTATGGCTTTCATTTTCTCCTCCTTGTATAAATCC
TGGTTGCTGTCTCTTTATGAGGAGTTGTGGCCCGTTGTCAGGCAACGTGGCGTGGTGTGCACTGTGTTTG
CTGACGCAACCCCCACTGGTTGGGGCATTGCCACCACCTGTCAGCTCCTTTCCGGGACTTTCGCTTTCCC
CCTCCCTATTGCCACGGCGGAACTCATCGCCGCCTGCCTTGCCCGCTGCTGGACAGGGGCTCGGCTGTTG
GGCACTGACAATTCCGTGGTGTTGTCGGGGAAATCATCGTCCTTTCCTTGGCTGCTCGCCTGTGTTGCCA
CCTGGATTCTGCGCGGGACGTCCTTCTGCTACGTCCCTTCGGCCCTCAATCCAGCGGACCTTCCTTCCCG
CGGCCTGCTGCCGGCTCTGCGGCCTCTTCCGCGTCTTCGCCTTCGCCCTCAGACGAGTCGGATCTCCCTT
TGGGCCGCCTCCCCGCGTCGACTTTAAGACCAATGACTTACAAGGCAGCTGTAGATCTTAGCCACTTTTT
AAAAGAAAAGGGGGGACTGGAAGGGCTAATTCACTCCCAACGAAGACAAGATCTGCTTTTTGCTTGTACT
GGGTCTCTCTGGTTAGACCAGATCTGAGCCTGGGAGCTCTCTGGCTAACTAGGGAACCCACTGCTTAAGC
CTCAATAAAGCTTGCCTTGAGTGCTTCAAGTAGTGTGTGCCCGTCTGTTGTGTGACTCTGGTAACTAGAG
ATCCCTCAGACCCTTTTAGTCAGTGTGGAAAATCTCTAGCAGTACGTATAGTAGTTCATGTCATCTTATT
ATTCAGTATTTATAACTTGCAAAGAAATGAATATCAGAGAGTGAGAGGAACTTGTTTATTGCAGCTTATA
ATGGTTACAAATAAAGCAATAGCATCACAAATTTCACAAATAAAGCATTTTTTTCACTGCATTCTAGTTG
TGGTTTGTCCAAACTCATCAATGTATCTTATCATGTCTGGCTCTAGCTATCCCGCCCCTAACTCCGCCCA
TCCCGCCCCTAACTCCGCCCAGTTCCGCCCATTCTCCGCCCCATGGCTGACTAATTTTTTTTATTTATGC
AGAGGCCGAGGCCGCCTCGGCCTCTGAGCTATTCCAGAAGTAGTGAGGAGGCTTTTTTGGAGGCCTAGGG
ACGTACCCAATTCGCCCTATAGTGAGTCGTATTACGCGCGCTCACTGGCCGTCGTTTTACAACGTCGTGA
CTGGGAAAACCCTGGCGTTACCCAACTTAATCGCCTTGCAGCACATCCCCCTTTCGCCAGCTGGCGTAAT
AGCGAAGAGGCCCGCACCGATCGCCCTTCCCAACAGTTGCGCAGCCTGAATGGCGAATGGG
[124 nt withheld, positions 9092-9215]
C
[91 nt withheld, positions 9217-9307]
A
[49 nt withheld, positions 9309-9357]
CCTTTGACGTTGGAGTCCACGTTCTTT
[37 nt withheld, positions 9385-9421]
ACCCTATCTCGGTCTATTCTTTTGATTTATAAGGGATTTTGCCGATTTCGGCCTATTGGTTAAAAAATGA
GCTGATTTAACAAAAATTTAACGCGAATTTTAACAAAATATTAACGCTTACAATTTAGGTGGCACTTTTC
GGGGAAATGTGCGCGGAACCCCTATTTGTTTATTTTTCTAAATACATTCAAATATGTATCCGCTCATGAG
ACAATAACCCTGATAAATGCTTCAATAATATTGAAAAAGGAAGAGTATGAGTATTCAACATTTCCGTGTC
GCCCTTATTCCCTTTTTTGCGGCATTTTGCCTTCCTGTTTTTGCTCACCCAGAAACGCTGGTGAAAGTAA
AAGATGCTGAAGATCAGTTGGGTGCACGAGTGGGTTACATCGAACTGGATCTCAACAGCGGTAAGATCCT
TGAGAGTTTTCGCCCCGAAGAACGTTTTCCAATGATGAGCACTTTTAAAGTTCTGCTATGTGGCGCGGTA
TTATCCCGTATTGACGCCGGGCAAGAGCAACTCGGTCGCCGCATACACTATTCTCAGAATGACTTGGTTG
AGTACTCACCAGTCACAGAAAAGCATCTTACGGATGGCATGACAGTAAGAGAATTATGCAGTGCTGCCAT
AACCATGAGTGATAACACTGCGGCCAACTTACTTCTGACAACGATCGGAGGACCGAAGGAGCTAACCGCT
TTTTTGCACAACATGGGGGATCATGTAACTCGCCTTGATCGTTGGGAACCGGAGCTGAATGAAGCCATAC
CAAACGACGAGCGTGACACCACGATGCCTGTAGCAATGGCAACAACGTTGCGCAAACTATTAACTGGCGA
ACTACTTACTCTAGCTTCCCGGCAACAATTAATAGACTGGATGGAGGCGGATAAAGTTGCAGGACCACTT
CTGCGCTCGGCCCTTCCGGCTGGCTGGTTTATTGCTGATAAATCTGGAGCCGGTGAGCGTGGGTCTCGCG
GTATCATTGCAGCACTGGGGCCAGATGGTAAGCCCTCCCGTATCGTAGTTATCTACACGACGGGGAGTCA
GGCAACTATGGATGAACGAAATAGACAGATCGCTGAGATAGGTGCCTCACTGATTAAGCATTGGTAACTG
TCAGACCAAGTTTACTCATATATACTTTAGATTGATTTAAAACTTCATTTTTAATTTAAAAGGATCTAGG
TGAAGATCCTTTTTGATAATCTCATGACCAAAATCCCTTAACGTGAGTTTTCGTTCCACTGAGCGTCAGA
CCCCGTAGAAAAGATCAAAGGATCTTCTTGAGATCCTTTTTTTCTGCGCGTAATCTGCTGCTTGCAAACA
AAAAAACCACCGCTACCAGCGGTGGTTTGTTTGCCGGATCAAGAGCTACCAACTCTTTTTCCGAAGGTAA
CTGGCTTCAGCAGAGCGCAGATACCAAATACTGTTCTTCTAGTGTAGCCGTAGTTAGGCCACCACTTCAA
GAACTCTGTAGCACCGCCTACATACCTCGCTCTGCTAATCCTGTTACCAGTGGCTGCTGCCAGTGGCGAT
AAGTCGTGTCTTACCGGGTTGGACTCAAGACGATAGTTACCGGATAAGGCGCAGCGGTCGGGCTGAACGG
GGGGTTCGTGCACACAGCCCAGCTTGGAGCGAACGACCTACACCGAACTGAGATACCTACAGCGTGAGCT
ATGAGAAAGCGCCACGCTTCCCGAAGGGAGAAAGGCGGACAGGTATCCGGTAAGCGGCAGGGTCGGAACA
GGAGAGCGCACGAGGGAGCTTCCAGGGGGAAACGCCTGGTATCTTTATAGTCCTGTCGGGTTTCGCCACC
TCTGACTTGAGCGTCGATTTTTGTGATGCTCGTCAGGGGGGCGGAGCCTATGGAAAAACGCCAGCAACGC
GGCCTTTTTACGGTTCCTGGCCTTTTGCTGGCCTTTTGCTCACATGTTCTTTCCTGCGTTATCCCCTGAT
TCTGTGGATAACCGTATTACCGCCTTTGAGTGAGCTGATACCGCTCGCCGCAGCCGAACGACCGAGCGCA
GCGAGTCAGTGAGCGAGGAAGCGGAAGAGCGCCCAATACGCAAACCGCCTCTCCCCGCGCGTTGGCCGAT
TCATTAATGCAGCTGGCACGACAGGTTTCCCGACTGGAAAGCGGGCAGTGAGCGCAACGCAATTAATGTG
AGTTAGCTCACTCATTAGGCACCCCAGGCTTTACACTTTATGCTTCCGGCTCGTATGTTGTGTGGAATTG
TGAGCGGATAACAATTTCACACAGGAAACAGCTATGACCATGATTACGCCAAGCGCGCAATTAACCCTCA
CTAAAGGGAACAAAAGCTGGAGCTGCAAGC
Features (pLannotate 1.2.2; 31 found; start..end, strand, type, name):
      5..231     +  promoter       RSV promoter: Rous sarcoma virus enhancer/promoter
    232..412     +  LTR            5' LTR (truncated): truncated 5' long terminal repeat (LTR) from HIV-1
    459..584     +  misc_feature   HIV-1 Ψ: packaging signal of human immunodeficiency virus type 1
    568..931     +  CDS            HIV-1 gag (fragment): gag protein from human immunodeficiency virus 1; gag
   1077..1310    +  misc_feature   RRE: The Rev response element (RRE) of HIV-1 allows for Rev-dependent mRNA export from the nucleus to the cytoplasm.
   1687..1713    +  CDS            Rev (fragment): human immunodeficiency virus 1 (HIV-1) Rev protein; rev; enhances nuclear export of unspliced and incompletely spliced viral mRNAs
   1720..1743    +  promoter       SV40 promoter (fragment): SV40 early promoter
   1744..1815    +  promoter       SV40 promoter (fragment): SV40 enhancer and early promoter
   1839..1974    +  rep_origin     SV40 ori: SV40 origin of replication
   2020..2616    +  CDS            PuroR (fragment): puromycin N-acetyltransferase; pac from Streptomyces; confers resistance to puromycin
   2665..2782    +  misc_feature   cPPT/CTS: central polypurine tract and central termination sequence of HIV-1
   2847..2913    +  CDS            small t antigen (fragment): SV40 (simian virus 40) small t antigen
   2920..4098    +  promoter       EF-1α promoter: strong constitutive promoter for human elongation factor EF-1α
   4115..7507    +  CDS            CIITA: C2TA_HUMAN - Also known as MHC2TA. Experimental evidence at protein level: Swiss-Prot protein existence level 1. Essential for transcriptional activity of the HLA class II promoter; activation is via the proximal promoter. No DNA binding of in vitro translated CIITA was detected. May act in a coactivator-like fashion through protein-protein interactions by contacting factors binding to the proximal MHC class II promoter, to elements of the transcription machinery, or both. Alternatively it may activate HLA class II transcription by modifying proteins that bind to the MHC class II promoter. Als
   7523..7576    +  promoter       U6 promoter (fragment): RNA polymerase III promoter for human U6 snRNA
   7618..8206    +  misc_feature   WPRE: woodchuck hepatitis virus posttranscriptional regulatory element
   8257..8276    +  misc_feature   cPPT/CTS (fragment): central polypurine tract and central termination sequence of HIV-1
   8278..8511    +  LTR            3' LTR (ΔU3): self-inactivating 3' long terminal repeat (LTR) from HIV-1
   8589..8710    +  polyA_signal   SV40 poly(A) signal: SV40 polyadenylation signal
   8750..8885    +  rep_origin     SV40 ori: SV40 origin of replication
   8906..8924    -  promoter       T7 promoter: promoter for bacteriophage T7 RNA polymerase
   8932..9087    +  CDS            lacZα (fragment): LacZα fragment of β-galactosidase; lacZ fragment
   9092..9520    +  rep_origin     f1 ori (sequence partly withheld): f1 bacteriophage origin of replication; arrow indicates direction of (+) strand synthesis
   9573..9677    +  promoter       AmpR promoter: bla
   9678..10538   +  CDS            AmpR: β-lactamase; bla; confers resistance to ampicillin, carbenicillin, and related antibiotics
  10709..11297   +  rep_origin     ori: high-copy-number ColE1/pMB1/pBR322/pUC origin of replication
  11480..11572   +  CDS            lacI (fragment): lac repressor; lacI; The lac repressor binds to the lac operator to inhibit transcription in E. coli. This inhibition can be relieved by adding lactose or isopropyl-β-D-thiogalactopyranoside (IPTG).
  11585..11606   +  protein_bind   CAP binding site: CAP binding activates transcription in the presence of cAMP. E. coli catabolite activator protein
  11621..11651   +  promoter       lac promoter: promoter for the E. coli lac operon
  11655..11677   +  protein_bind   lac operator (fragment): The lac repressor binds to the lac operator to inhibit transcription in E. coli. This inhibition can be relieved by adding lactose or isopropyl-β-D-thiogalactopyranoside (IPTG). lac repressor encoded by lacI
  11720..11738   +  promoter       T3 promoter: promoter for bacteriophage T3 RNA polymerase
