[The description below was written by a language model from this plasmid's Addgene catalogue record and pLannotate feature annotations shown in this document.]
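Description:
TFORF2304 is a lentiviral mammalian expression plasmid built on the pLX_TRC317 backbone and belongs to a barcoded collection of human transcription factor open reading frames. It carries human CIITA, the MHC class II transactivator, which drives HLA class II gene transcription through a coactivator-like mechanism rather than direct DNA binding. In bacteria the plasmid is maintained by a high-copy ColE1/pUC-type origin and selected through the β-lactamase (AmpR) gene. An f1 origin and remnants of a lac/lacZα cloning region with flanking T7 and T3 promoters are also present. The depositor warns that the plasmid can recombine, as is common for constructs carrying LTR repeats.

The viral cassette has a third-generation, self-inactivating layout. An RSV promoter fused to a truncated HIV-1 5' LTR drives genomic RNA production in packaging cells, followed by the Ψ packaging signal with a partial gag fragment, the RRE for Rev-dependent nuclear export, and a cPPT/CTS. The cassette ends in a ΔU3 3' LTR followed by an SV40 polyadenylation signal. Within the transferred region, an SV40 early promoter drives puromycin N-acetyltransferase for selection of transduced cells. A separate EF-1α promoter drives the CIITA coding sequence, and a downstream WPRE enhances transcript expression. The record describes a unique 24-bp barcode associated with each ORF, but the feature table does not annotate it, so its position is not stated. A short U6 promoter fragment sits between the ORF and the WPRE.

The construct is intended for CIITA overexpression in mammalian cells. It can be used individually or in pooled transcription factor screens, such as directed differentiation studies, where the barcode identifies which factor each cell received.
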