Addgene plasmid #142020: TFORF2304
Purpose: Lentiviral vector for overexpressing transcription factor ORFs with unique 24-bp barcodes. Barcodes facilitate identification of transcription factors in pooled screens.
Depositing lab: Feng Zhang. Depositing organization: Broad Institute. Publication: A transcription factor atlas of directed differentiation. Joung J, Ma S, Tay T, Geiger-Schuller KR, Kirchgatterer PC, Verdine VK, Guo B, Arias-Garcia MA, Allen WE, Singh A, Kuksenko O, Abudayyeh OO, Gootenberg JS, Fu Z, Macrae RK, Buenrostro JD, Regev A, Zhang F. Cell. 2023 Jan 5;186(1):209-229.e26. doi: 10.1016/j.cell.2022.11.026. PubMed 36608654.
Backbone
  Vector backbone: pLX_TRC317
  Backbone manufacturer: Broad Institute Genetic Perturbation Platform
  Backbone size w/o insert (bp): 8264
  Vector type: Mammalian Expression, Lentiviral
  Selectable markers: Puromycin
Growth in bacteria
  Bacterial resistance: Ampicillin, 100 μg/mL
  Growth temperature: 37°C
  Growth strain: NEB Stable
  Copy number: High Copy
Gene/Insert
  Gene/Insert name: CIITA
  Species: H. sapiens (human)
  Insert size (bp): 3497
  Entrez Gene: CIITA (a.k.a. C2TA, CIITAIV, MHC2TA, NLRA)
  Promoter: EF1a
  Cloning method: Unknown
  Sequencing primers: 5′ GGGTGGAGACTGAAGTTAGGCCAG; 3′ CACATAGCGTAAAAGGAGCAACATAG
Terms and licenses: Academic/Nonprofit Terms; Industry Terms: Not Available to Industry
Depositor comments: XM_011522492,NM_001286402,ENST00000618327 . The transcription factor ORF portion of this plasmid was synthesized by Genewiz. Please test multiple small colonies in case of plasmid recombination. To make this collection available in a timely manner, a portion of this collection was not fully sequenced by Addgene. If an Addgene verified full plasmid sequence is not available, please contact us prior to placing an order to request the full sequence.
How to cite: TFORF2304 was a gift from Feng Zhang (Addgene plasmid # 142020 ; http://n2t.net/addgene:142020 ; RRID:Addgene_142020)
