>Addgene plasmid #142020 | TFORF2304 | depositor partial sequence | sequence record 278197 | Insert
ACCGCCACCATGCGTTGCCTGGCTCCACGCCCTGCTGGGTCCTACCTGTCAGAGCCCCAAGGCAGCTCAC
AGTGTGCCACCATGGAGTTGGGGCCCCTAGAAGGTGGCTACCTGGAGCTTCTTAACAGCGATGCTGACCC
CCTGTGCCTCTACCACTTCTATGACCAGATGGACCTGGCTGGAGAAGAAGAGATTGAGCTCTACTCAGAA
CCCGACACAGACACCATCAACTGCGACCAGTTCAGCAGGCTGTTGTGTGACATGGAAGGTGATGAAGAGA
CCAGGGAGGCTTATGCCAATATCGCGGAACTGGACCAGTATGTCTTCCAGGACTCCCAGCTGGAGGGCCT
GAGCAAGGACATTTTCATAGAGCACATAGGACCAGATGAAGTGATCGGTGAGAGTATGGAGATGCCAGCA
GAAGTTGGGCAGAAAAGTCAGAAAAGACCCTTCCCAGAGGAGCTTCCGGCAGACCTGAAGCACTGGAAGC
CAGCTGAGCCCCCCACTGTGGTGACTGGCAGTCTCCTAGTGGGACCAGTGAGCGACTGCTCCACCCTGCC
CTGCCTGCCACTGCCTGCGCTGTTCAACCAGGAGCCAGCCTCCGGCCAGATGCGCCTGGAGAAAACCGAC
CAGATTCCCATGCCTTTCTCCAGTTCCTCGTTGAGCTGCCTGAATCTCCCTGAGGGACCCATCCAGTTTG
TCCCCACCATCTCCACTCTGCCCCATGGGCTCTGGCAAATCTCTGAGGCTGGAACAGGGGTCTCCAGTAT
ATTCATCTACCATGGTGAGGTGCCCCAGGCCAGCCAAGTACCCCCTCCCAGTGGATTCACTGTCCACGGC
CTCCCAACATCTCCAGACCGGCCAGGCTCCACCAGCCCCTTCGCTCCATCAGCCACTGACCTGCCCAGCA
TGCCTGAACCTGCCCTGACCTCCCGAGCAAACATGACAGAGCACAAGACGTCCCCCACCCAATGCCCGGC
AGCTGGAGAGGTCTCCAACAAGCTTCCAAAATGGCCTGAGCCGGTGGAGCAGTTCTACCGCTCACTGCAG
GACACGTATGGTGCCGAGCCCGCAGGCCCGGATGGCATCCTAGTGGAGGTGGATCTGGTGCAGGCCAGGC
TGGAGAGGAGCAGCAGCAAGAGCCTGGAGCGGGAACTGGCCACCCCGGACTGGGCAGAACGGCAGCTGGC
CCAAGGAGGCCTGGCTGAGGTGCTGTTGGCTGCCAAGGAGCACCGGCGGCCGCGTGAGACACGAGTGATT
GCTGTGCTGGGCAAAGCTGGTCAGGGCAAGAGCTATTGGGCTGGGGCAGTGAGCCGGGCCTGGGCTTGTG
GCCGGCTTCCCCAGTACGACTTTGTCTTCTCTGTCCCCTGCCATTGCTTGAACCGTCCGGGGGATGCCTA
TGGCCTGCAGGATCTGCTCTTCTCCCTGGGCCCACAGCCACTCGTGGCGGCCGATGAGGTTTTCAGCCAC
ATCTTGAAGAGACCTGACCGCGTTCTGCTCATCCTAGACGGCTTCGAGGAGCTGGAAGCGCAAGATGGCT
TCCTGCACAGCACGTGCGGACCGGCACCGGCGGAGCCCTGCTCCCTCCGGGGGCTGCTGGCCGGCCTTTT
CCAGAAGAAGCTGCTCCGAGGTTGCACCCTCCTCCTCACAGCCCGGCCCCGGGGCCGCCTGGTCCAGAGC
CTGAGCAAGGCCGACGCCCTATTTGAGCTGTCCGGCTTCTCCATGGAGCAGGCCCAGGCATACGTGATGC
GCTACTTTGAGAGCTCAGGGATGACAGAGCACCAAGACAGAGCCCTGACGCTCCTCCGGGACCGGCCACT
TCTTCTCAGTCACAGCCACAGCCCTACTTTGTGCCGGGCAGTGTGCCAGCTCTCAGAGGCCCTGCTGGAG
CTTGGGGAGGACGCCAAGCTGCCCTCCACGCTCACGGGACTCTATGTCGGCCTGCTGGGCCGTGCAGCCC
TCGACAGCCCCCCCGGGGCCCTGGCAGAGCTGGCCAAGCTGGCCTGGGAGCTGGGCCGCAGACATCAAAG
TACCCTACAGGAGGACCAGTTCCCATCCGCAGACGTGAGGACCTGGGCGATGGCCAAAGGCTTAGTCCAA
CACCCACCGCGGGCCGCAGAGTCCGAGCTGGCCTTCCCCAGCTTCCTCCTGCAATGCTTCCTGGGGGCCC
TGTGGCTGGCTCTGAGTGGCGAAATCAAGGACAAGGAGCTCCCGCAGTACCTAGCATTGACCCCAAGGAA
GAAGAGGCCCTATGACAACTGGCTGGAGGGCGTGCCACGCTTTCTGGCTGGGCTGATCTTCCAGCCTCCC
GCCCGCTGCCTGGGAGCCCTACTCGGGCCATCGGCGGCTGCCTCGGTGGACAGGAAGCAGAAGGTGCTTG
CGAGGTACCTGAAGCGGCTGCAGCCGGGGACACTGCGGGCGCGGCAGCTGCTGGAGCTGCTGCACTGCGC
CCACGAGGCCGAGGAGGCTGGAATTTGGCAGCACGTGGTACAGGAGCTCCCCGGCCGCCTCTCTTTTCTG
GGCACCCGCCTCACGCCTCCTGATGCACATGTACTGGGCAAGGCCTTGGAGGCGGCGGGCCAAGACTTCT
CCCTGGACCTCCGCAGCACTGGCATTTGCCCCTCTGGATTGGGGAGCCTCGTGGGACTCAGCTGTGTCAC
CCGTTTCAGGGCTGCCTTGAGCGACACGGTGGCGCTGTGGGAGTCCCTGCAGCAGCATGGGGAGACCAAG
CTACTTCAGGCAGCAGAGGAGAAGTTCACCATCGAGCCTTTCAAAGCCAAGTCCCTGAAGGATGTGGAAG
ACCTGGGAAAGCTTGTGCAGACTCAGAGGACGAGAAGTTCCTCGGAAGACACAGCTGGGGAGCTCCCTGC
TGTTCGGGACCTAAAGAAACTGGAGTTTGCGCTGGGCCCTGTCTCAGGCCCCCAGGCTTTCCCCAAACTG
GTGCGGATCCTCACGGCCTTTTCCTCCCTGCAGCATCTGGACCTGGATGCGCTGAGTGAGAACAAGATCG
GGGACGAGGGTGTCTCGCAGCTCTCAGCCACCTTCCCCCAGCTGAAGTCCTTGGAAACCCTCAATCTGTC
CCAGAACAACATCACTGACCTGGGTGCCTACAAACTCGCCGAGGCCCTGCCTTCGCTCGCTGCATCCCTG
CTCAGGCTAAGCTTGTACAATAACTGCATCTGCGACGTGGGAGCCGAGAGCTTGGCTCGTGTGCTTCCGG
ACATGGTGTCCCTCCGGGTGATGGACGTCCAGTACAACAAGTTCACGGCTGCCGGGGCCCAGCAGCTCGC
TGCCAGCCTTCGGAGGTGTCCTCATGTGGAGACGCTGGCGATGTGGACGCCCACCATCCCATTCAGTGTC
CAGGAACACCTGCAACAACAGGATTCACGGATCAGCCTGAGATAGTAATGAACTAGTCCGTAACTTGAAA
GTATTTCGATTTCTTGGCTTTATATATCTTGTGGAAAGGACGATTCGCTTGTACGGGTCACGTTTGA
