>Addgene plasmid #142020 | TFORF2304 | depositor partial sequence | sequence record 278198 | Barcode
TTCGCTTGTACGGGTCACGTTTGA
